Addgene plasmid #143737: TFORF0908
Purpose: Lentiviral vector for overexpressing transcription factor ORFs with unique 24-bp barcodes. Barcodes facilitate identification of transcription factors in pooled screens.
Depositing lab: Feng Zhang. Depositing organization: Broad Institute. Publication: A transcription factor atlas of directed differentiation. Joung J, Ma S, Tay T, Geiger-Schuller KR, Kirchgatterer PC, Verdine VK, Guo B, Arias-Garcia MA, Allen WE, Singh A, Kuksenko O, Abudayyeh OO, Gootenberg JS, Fu Z, Macrae RK, Buenrostro JD, Regev A, Zhang F. Cell. 2023 Jan 5;186(1):209-229.e26. doi: 10.1016/j.cell.2022.11.026. PubMed 36608654.
Backbone
  Vector backbone: pLX_TRC317
  Backbone manufacturer: Broad Institute Genetic Perturbation Platform
  Backbone size w/o insert (bp): 8264
  Vector type: Mammalian Expression, Lentiviral
  Selectable markers: Puromycin
Growth in bacteria
  Bacterial resistance: Ampicillin, 100 μg/mL
  Growth temperature: 30°C
  Growth strain: NEB Stable
  Copy number: High Copy
Gene/Insert
  Gene/Insert name: BCLAF1
  Species: H. sapiens (human)
  Insert size (bp): 2711
  Entrez Gene: BCLAF1 (a.k.a. BTF, bK211L9.1)
  Promoter: EF1a
  Cloning method: Unknown
  Sequencing primers: 5′ GGGTGGAGACTGAAGTTAGGCCAG; 3′ CACATAGCGTAAAAGGAGCAACATAG
Terms and licenses: Academic/Nonprofit Terms; Industry Terms: Not Available to Industry
Depositor comments: NM_001077440,ENST00000353331,ENST00000392348 . The transcription factor ORF portion of this plasmid was synthesized by Genewiz. Please test multiple small colonies in case of plasmid recombination. To make this collection available in a timely manner, a portion of this collection was not fully sequenced by Addgene. If an Addgene verified full plasmid sequence is not available, please contact us prior to placing an order to request the full sequence.
How to cite: TFORF0908 was a gift from Feng Zhang (Addgene plasmid # 143737 ; http://n2t.net/addgene:143737 ; RRID:Addgene_143737)
