[The description below was written by a language model from this plasmid's Addgene catalogue record and pLannotate feature annotations shown in this document.]
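Description:
TFORF0908 is a third-generation-style, self-inactivating lentiviral expression plasmid built on the pLX_TRC317 backbone and carrying the human BCLAF1 open reading frame (also known as BTF), a protein annotated as a death-promoting transcriptional repressor. It belongs to a barcoded transcription factor ORF collection: each member carries a unique 24-bp barcode so that the overexpressed factor can be identified by sequencing in pooled screens. The barcode is not annotated as a feature in the table. In bacteria the plasmid is maintained by a high-copy ColE1/pUC-type origin and selected with ampicillin through the β-lactamase gene. An f1 origin and remnants of a lac/lacZα cloning region flanked by T3 and T7 promoters are also present. The depositor warns that recombination can occur during propagation, which is common for LTR-containing plasmids.

The viral genome is transcribed from an RSV promoter fused to a truncated HIV-1 5' LTR. It contains the Ψ packaging signal with a short gag fragment, the Rev response element for nuclear export of the full-length RNA, and a cPPT/CTS element, and it ends in a ΔU3 3' LTR followed by an SV40 polyadenylation signal. Two cassettes sit between the LTRs. An SV40 early promoter drives puromycin N-acetyltransferase for selection of transduced mammalian cells. Downstream, the strong constitutive EF-1α promoter drives the BCLAF1 ORF, and a WPRE after the ORF enhances transcript stability and expression. The short fragments called as U6 promoter and small t antigen are probably partial-match annotations of junction sequence, not functional units. The construct is used to produce lentivirus for stable BCLAF1 overexpression, either alone or within pooled transcription factor screens such as directed differentiation studies.
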