Features (pLannotate 1.2.2; 31 found; start..end, strand, type, name):
      5..231     +  promoter       RSV promoter: Rous sarcoma virus enhancer/promoter
    232..412     +  LTR            5' LTR (truncated): truncated 5' long terminal repeat (LTR) from HIV-1
    459..584     +  misc_feature   HIV-1 Ψ: packaging signal of human immunodeficiency virus type 1
    568..931     +  CDS            HIV-1 gag (fragment): gag protein from human immunodeficiency virus 1; gag
   1077..1310    +  misc_feature   RRE: The Rev response element (RRE) of HIV-1 allows for Rev-dependent mRNA export from the nucleus to the cytoplasm.
   1687..1713    +  CDS            Rev (fragment): human immunodeficiency virus 1 (HIV-1) Rev protein; rev; enhances nuclear export of unspliced and incompletely spliced viral mRNAs
   1720..1743    +  promoter       SV40 promoter (fragment): SV40 early promoter
   1744..1815    +  promoter       SV40 promoter (fragment): SV40 enhancer and early promoter
   1839..1974    +  rep_origin     SV40 ori: SV40 origin of replication
   2020..2616    +  CDS            PuroR (fragment): puromycin N-acetyltransferase; pac from Streptomyces; confers resistance to puromycin
   2665..2782    +  misc_feature   cPPT/CTS: central polypurine tract and central termination sequence of HIV-1
   2847..2913    +  CDS            small t antigen (fragment): SV40 (simian virus 40) small t antigen
   2920..4098    +  promoter       EF-1α promoter: strong constitutive promoter for human elongation factor EF-1α
   4295..6721    +  CDS            BCLAF1 (fragment): BCLF1_HUMAN - Also known as BTF, KIAA0164. Experimental evidence at protein level: Swiss-Prot protein existence level 1. Death-promoting transcriptional repressor. May be involved in cyclin-D1/CCND1 mRNA stability through the SNARP complex which associates with both the 3'end of the CCND1 gene and its mRNA. From Homo sapiens (Human).
   6737..6790    +  promoter       U6 promoter (fragment): RNA polymerase III promoter for human U6 snRNA
   6832..7420    +  misc_feature   WPRE: woodchuck hepatitis virus posttranscriptional regulatory element
   7471..7490    +  misc_feature   cPPT/CTS (fragment): central polypurine tract and central termination sequence of HIV-1
   7492..7725    +  LTR            3' LTR (ΔU3): self-inactivating 3' long terminal repeat (LTR) from HIV-1
   7803..7924    +  polyA_signal   SV40 poly(A) signal: SV40 polyadenylation signal
   7964..8099    +  rep_origin     SV40 ori: SV40 origin of replication
   8120..8138    -  promoter       T7 promoter: promoter for bacteriophage T7 RNA polymerase
   8146..8301    +  CDS            lacZα (fragment): LacZα fragment of β-galactosidase; lacZ fragment
   8306..8734    +  rep_origin     f1 ori (sequence partly withheld): f1 bacteriophage origin of replication; arrow indicates direction of (+) strand synthesis
   8787..8891    +  promoter       AmpR promoter: bla
   8892..9752    +  CDS            AmpR: β-lactamase; bla; confers resistance to ampicillin, carbenicillin, and related antibiotics
   9923..10511   +  rep_origin     ori: high-copy-number ColE1/pMB1/pBR322/pUC origin of replication
  10694..10786   +  CDS            lacI (fragment): lac repressor; lacI; The lac repressor binds to the lac operator to inhibit transcription in E. coli. This inhibition can be relieved by adding lactose or isopropyl-β-D-thiogalactopyranoside (IPTG).
  10799..10820   +  protein_bind   CAP binding site: CAP binding activates transcription in the presence of cAMP. E. coli catabolite activator protein
  10835..10865   +  promoter       lac promoter: promoter for the E. coli lac operon
  10869..10891   +  protein_bind   lac operator (fragment): The lac repressor binds to the lac operator to inhibit transcription in E. coli. This inhibition can be relieved by adding lactose or isopropyl-β-D-thiogalactopyranoside (IPTG). lac repressor encoded by lacI
  10934..10952   +  promoter       T3 promoter: promoter for bacteriophage T3 RNA polymerase
>Addgene plasmid #143737 | TFORF0908 | addgene full sequence | sequence record 471131 | Addgene NGS Result
TTAATGTAGTCTTATGCAATACTCTTGTAGTCTTGCAACATGGTAACGATGAGTTAGCAACATGCCTTAC
AAGGAGAGAAAAAGCACCGTGCATGCCGATTGGTGGAAGTAAGGTGGTACGATCGTGCCTTATTAGGAAG
GCAACAGACGGGTCTGACATGGATTGGACGAACCACTGAATTGCCGCATTGCAGAGATATTGTATTTAAG
TGCCTAGCTCGATACATAAACGGGTCTCTCTGGTTAGACCAGATCTGAGCCTGGGAGCTCTCTGGCTAAC
TAGGGAACCCACTGCTTAAGCCTCAATAAAGCTTGCCTTGAGTGCTTCAAGTAGTGTGTGCCCGTCTGTT
GTGTGACTCTGGTAACTAGAGATCCCTCAGACCCTTTTAGTCAGTGTGGAAAATCTCTAGCAGTGGCGCC
CGAACAGGGACTTGAAAGCGAAAGGGAAACCAGAGGAGCTCTCTCGACGCAGGACTCGGCTTGCTGAAGC
GCGCACGGCAAGAGGCGAGGGGCGGCGACTGGTGAGTACGCCAAAAATTTTGACTAGCGGAGGCTAGAAG
GAGAGAGATGGGTGCGAGAGCGTCAGTATTAAGCGGGGGAGAATTAGATCGCGATGGGAAAAAATTCGGT
TAAGGCCAGGGGGAAAGAAAAAATATAAATTAAAACATATAGTATGGGCAAGCAGGGAGCTAGAACGATT
CGCAGTTAATCCTGGCCTGTTAGAAACATCAGAAGGCTGTAGACAAATACTGGGACAGCTACAACCATCC
CTTCAGACAGGATCAGAAGAACTTAGATCATTATATAATACAGTAGCAACCCTCTATTGTGTGCATCAAA
GGATAGAGATAAAAGACACCAAGGAAGCTTTAGACAAGATAGAGGAAGAGCAAAACAAAAGTAAGACCAC
CGCACAGCAAGCGGCCGCTGATCTTCAGACCTGGAGGAGGAGATATGAGGGACAATTGGAGAAGTGAATT
ATATAAATATAAAGTAGTAAAAATTGAACCATTAGGAGTAGCACCCACCAAGGCAAAGAGAAGAGTGGTG
CAGAGAGAAAAAAGAGCAGTGGGAATAGGAGCTTTGTTCCTTGGGTTCTTGGGAGCAGCAGGAAGCACTA
TGGGCGCAGCGTCAATGACGCTGACGGTACAGGCCAGACAATTATTGTCTGGTATAGTGCAGCAGCAGAA
CAATTTGCTGAGGGCTATTGAGGCGCAACAGCATCTGTTGCAACTCACAGTCTGGGGCATCAAGCAGCTC
CAGGCAAGAATCCTGGCTGTGGAAAGATACCTAAAGGATCAACAGCTCCTGGGGATTTGGGGTTGCTCTG
GAAAACTCATTTGCACCACTGCTGTGCCTTGGAATGCTAGTTGGAGTAATAAATCTCTGGAACAGATTTG
GAATCACACGACCTGGATGGAGTGGGACAGAGAAATTAACAATTACACAAGCTTAATACACTCCTTAATT
GAAGAATCGCAAAACCAGCAAGAAAAGAATGAACAAGAATTATTGGAATTAGATAAATGGGCAAGTTTGT
GGAATTGGTTTAACATAACAAATTGGCTGTGGTATATAAAATTATTCATAATGATAGTAGGAGGCTTGGT
AGGTTTAAGAATAGTTTTTGCTGTACTTTCTATAGTGAATAGAGTTAGGCAGGGATATTCACCATTATCG
TTTCAGACCCACCTCCCAACCCCGAGGGGACCCATGCATTGCATCTCAATTAGTCAGCAACCAGGTGTGG
AAAGTCCCCAGGCTCCCCAGCAGGCAGAAGTATGCAAAGCATGCGTCTCAATTAGTCAGCAACCATAGTC
CCGCCCCTAACTCCGCCCATCCCGCCCCTAACTCCGCCCAGTTCCGCCCATTCTCCGCCCCATGGCTGAC
TAATTTTTTTTATTTATGCAGAGGCCGAGGCCGCCTCGGCCTCTGAGCTATTCCAGAAGTAGTGAGGAGG
CTTTTTTGGAGGCCTAGGCTTTTGCAAAAAGCTTTCTAGAGGTACCACCGGAGCTTACCATGACCGAGTA
CAAGCCCACGGTGCGCCTCGCCACCCGCGACGACGTCCCCAGGGCCGTACGCACCCTCGCCGCCGCGTTC
GCCGACTACCCCGCCACGCGCCACACCGTCGATCCGGACCGCCACATCGAGCGGGTCACCGAGCTGCAAG
AACTCTTCCTCACGCGCGTCGGGCTCGACATCGGCAAGGTGTGGGTCGCGGACGACGGCGCCGCCGTGGC
GGTCTGGACCACGCCGGAGAGCGTCGAAGCGGGGGCGGTGTTCGCCGAGATCGGCCCGCGCATGGCCGAG
TTGAGCGGTTCCCGGCTGGCCGCGCAGCAACAGATGGAAGGCCTCCTGGCGCCGCACCGGCCCAAGGAGC
CCGCGTGGTTCCTGGCCACCGTCGGCGTCTCGCCCGACCACCAGGGCAAGGGTCTGGGCAGCGCCGTCGT
GCTCCCCGGAGTGGAGGCGGCCGAGCGCGCCGGGGTGCCCGCCTTCCTGGAGACCTCCGCGCCCCGCAAC
CTCCCCTTCTACGAGCGGCTCGGCTTCACCGTCACCGCCGACGTCGAGGTGCCCGAAGGACCGCGCACCT
GGTGCATGACCCGCAAGCCCGGTGCCAGTTAACGAATTCTAGATCTTGAGACAAATGGCAGTATTCATCC
ACAATTTTAAAAGAAAAGGGGGGATTGGGGGGTACAGTGCAGGGGAAAGAATAGTAGACATAATAGCAAC
AGACATACAAACTAAAGAATTACAAAAACAAATTACAAAAATTCAAAATTTTCGGGTTTATTACAGGGAC
AGCAGAGATCCACTTTGGCGCCGGCTCGAGGCCTGCAGGTGCAAAGATGGATAAAGTTTTAAACAGAGAG
GAATCTTTGCAGCTAATGGACCTTCTAGGTCTTGAAAGGAGTGGGAATTGGCTCCGGTGCCCGTCAGTGG
GCAGAGCGCACATCGCCCACAGTCCCCGAGAAGTTGGGGGGAGGGGTCGGCAATTGAACCGGTGCCTAGA
GAAGGTGGCGCGGGGTAAACTGGGAAAGTGATGTCGTGTACTGGCTCCGCCTTTTTCCCGAGGGTGGGGG
AGAACCGTATATAAGTGCAGTAGTCGCCGTGAACGTTCTTTTTCGCAACGGGTTTGCCGCCAGAACACAG
GTAAGTGCCGTGTGTGGTTCCCGCGGGCCTGGCCTCTTTACGGGTTATGGCCCTTGCGTGCCTTGAATTA
CTTCCACCTGGCTGCAGTACGTGATTCTTGATCCCGAGCTTCGGGTTGGAAGTGGGTGGGAGAGTTCGAG
GCCTTGCGCTTAAGGAGCCCCTTCGCCTCGTGCTTGAGTTGAGGCCTGGCCTGGGCGCTGGGGCCGCCGC
GTGCGAATCTGGTGGCACCTTCGCGCCTGTCTCGCTGCTTTCGATAAGTCTCTAGCCATTTAAAATTTTT
GATGACCTGCTGCGACGCTTTTTTTCTGGCAAGATAGTCTTGTAAATGCGGGCCAAGATCTGCACACTGG
TATTTCGGTTTTTGGGGCCGCGGGCGGCGACGGGGCCCGTGCGTCCCAGCGCACATGTTCGGCGAGGCGG
GGCCTGCGAGCGCGGCCACCGAGAATCGGACGGGGGTAGTCTCAAGCTGGCCGGCCTGCTCTGGTGCCTG
GCCTCGCGCCGCCGTGTATCGCCCCGCCCTGGGCGGCAAGGCTGGCCCGGTCGGCACCAGTTGCGTGAGC
GGAAAGATGGCCGCTTCCCGGCCCTGCTGCAGGGAGCTCAAAATGGAGGACGCGGCGCTCGGGAGAGCGG
GCGGGTGAGTCACCCACACAAAGGAAAAGGGCCTTTCCGTCCTCAGCCGTCGCTTCATGTGACTCCACGG
AGTACCGGGCGCCGTCCAGGCACCTCGATTAGTTCTCGAGCTTTTGGAGTACGTCGTCTTTAGGTTGGGG
GGAGGGGTTTTATGCGATGGAGTTTCCCCACACTGAGTGGGTGGAGACTGAAGTTAGGCCAGCTTGGCAC
TTGATGTAATTCTCCTTGGAATTTGCCCTTTTTGAGTTTGGATCTTGGTTCATTCTCAAGCCTCAGACAG
TGGTTCAAAGTTTTTTTCTTCCATTTCAGGTGTCGTGAGGCTAGCACCGCCACCATGGGTCGCTCCAATT
CTAGATCACATTCTTCAAGGTCAAAGTCTAGATCACAGTCTAGTTCTCGATCAAGATCAAGATCTCATTC
TAGAAAGAAGCGATACAGGTCTCGTTCCAGAACATATTCAAGGTCTCGTAGTAGAGATCGTATGTATTCT
AGAGATTATCGTCGCGATTACAGAAATAATAGAGGAATGAGACGACCTTATGGGTACAGAGGAAGGGGTA
GAGGGTATTATCAAGGAGGAGGAGGTAGATATCATCGAGGTGGTTATAGACCTGTCTGGAATAGAAGGCA
CTCTAGGAGTCCTAGACGAGGTCGTTCACGTTCCAGGAGTCCAAAAAGAAGATCCGTTTCTTCTCAAAGA
TCCAGAAGCAGATCTCGCCGGTCATATAGATCTTCTAGGTCTCCAAGATCATCCTCTTCTCGTTCTTCAT
CCCCATATAGCAAATCTCCTGTTTCTAAAAGACGAGGGTCTCAGGAAAAACAAACCAAAAAAGCTGAAGG
GGAACCCCAAGAAGAGAGTCCGTTGAAAAGTAAATCACAGGAGGAACCGAAAGATACATTTGAACATGAC
CCATCTGAGTCTATCGATGAATTTAATAAGTCATCAGCCACATCCGGTGATATTTGGCCTGGCCTTTCAG
CTTATGATAATAGTCCTAGATCACCCCATAGTCCTTCACCTATTGCTACACCACCTAGTCAGAGTTCATC
TTGCTCTGATGCTCCCATGCTCAGTACAGTTCACTCTGCAAAAAATACTCCTTCTCAGCATTCACATTCC
ATTCAGCATAGTCCTGAAAGGTCTGGGTCTGGTTCTGTTGGAAATGGATCTAGTCGATACAGTCCTTCTC
AGAATAGTCCAATTCATCACATCCCTTCACGAAGAAGTCCTGCAAAGACAATCGCACCACAGAATGCTCC
AAGAGATGAGTCTAGGGGCCGTTCCTCGTTTTATCCTGATGGTGGAGATCAGGAAACTGCAAAGACTGGG
AAGTTCTTAAAAAGGTTCACAGATGAAGAGTCTAGAGTATTCCTGCTTGATAGGGGTAATACCAGGGATA
AAGAGGCTTCAAAAGAGAAAGGATCAGAGAAAGGGAGGGCAGAGGGAGAATGGGAAGATCAGGAAGCTCT
AGATTACTTCAGTGATAAAGAGTCTGGAAAACAAAAGTTTAATGATTCAGAAGGGGATGACACAGAGGAG
ACAGAGGATTATAGACAGTTCAGGAAGTCAGTCCTCGCAGATCAGGGTAAAAGTTTTGCTACTGCATCTC
ACCGGAATACTGAGGAGGAAGGACTCAAGTACAAGTCCAAAGTTTCACTGAAAGGCAATAGAGAAAGTGA
TGGATTTAGAGAAGAAAAAAATTATAAACTTAAAGAGACTGGATATGTAGTGGAAAGGCCTAGCACTACA
AAAGATAAGCACAAAGAAGAAGACAAAAATTCTGAAAGAATAACAGTAAAGAAAGAAACTCAGTCACCTG
AGCAGGTAAAGTCTGAAAAGCTCAAAGACCTCTTTGATTACAGTCCCCCTCTACACAAGAATCTGGATGC
ACGAGAAAAGTCTACCTTCAGAGAGGAAAGCCCACTTAGGATCAAAATGATAGCGAGTGATTCTCACCGT
CCTGAAGTCAAACTCAAAATGGCACCTGTTCCTCTTGATGATTCTAACAGACCTGCTTCCTTGACTAAAG
ACAGGCTGCTTGCTAGTACACTTGTCCATTCTGTCAAGAAGGAGCAAGAATTCCGATCCATCTTTGACCA
CATTAAGTTGCCACAGGCCAGCAAAAGCACTTCAGAGTCATTTATTCAACACATTGTGTCCTTGGTTCAT
CATGTTAAAGAGCAATACTTCAAGTCAGCTGCAATGACCCTAAACGAGCGGTTCACTTCGTATCAGAAAG
CCACTGAAGAACATAGTACTCGGCAAAAGAGCCCTGAAATACACAGGAGAATTGACATCTCACCAAGTAC
CCTGAGGAAGCATACCCGTTTAGCAGGGGAAGAGAGAGTTTTTAAAGAAGAAAATCAAAAGGGAGATAAA
AAATTAAGGTGTGACTCTGCTGACCTTCGGCATGACATTGATCGCCGTAGAAAAGAAAGAAGTAAAGAAC
GGGGAGATTCCAAGGGCTCCAGGGAATCCAGTGGATCAAGAAAGCAGGAAAAAACTCCAAAAGATTACAA
GGAATACAAATCTTACAAAGATGACAGTAAACATAAAAGAGAGCAAGATCATTCTCGATCTTCATCCTCT
TCAGCATCACCTTCTTCTCCCAGTTCTCGAGAAGAAAAGGAGAGTAAGAAGGAAAGAGAAGAAGAATTTA
AAACTCACCATGAAATGAAAGAATACTCAGGCTTTGCAGGAGTTAGCCGACCACGAGGAACCTTTCATGA
CGACAGAGATGATGGTGTGGATTATTGGGCCAAAAGAGGAAGAGGTCGTGGTACTTTTCAACGTGGCAGA
GGGCGCTTTAACTTCAAAAAATCAGGTAGCAGTCCTAAATGGACTCATGACAAATACCAAGGGGATGGGA
TTGTTGAAGATGAAGAAGAGACCATGGAAAATAATGAAGAAAAGAAGGACAGACGCAAGGAAGAAAAGGA
ATAGTAATGAACTAGTCCGTAACTTGAAAGTATTTCGATTTCTTGGCTTTATATATCTTGTGGAAAGGAC
GAATCATAGCGACAGGATCTGGTTAGACGCGTTAAGTCGACAATCAACCTCTGGATTACAAAATTTGTGA
AAGATTGACTGGTATTCTTAACTATGTTGCTCCTTTTACGCTATGTGGATACGCTGCTTTAATGCCTTTG
TATCATGCTATTGCTTCCCGTATGGCTTTCATTTTCTCCTCCTTGTATAAATCCTGGTTGCTGTCTCTTT
ATGAGGAGTTGTGGCCCGTTGTCAGGCAACGTGGCGTGGTGTGCACTGTGTTTGCTGACGCAACCCCCAC
TGGTTGGGGCATTGCCACCACCTGTCAGCTCCTTTCCGGGACTTTCGCTTTCCCCCTCCCTATTGCCACG
GCGGAACTCATCGCCGCCTGCCTTGCCCGCTGCTGGACAGGGGCTCGGCTGTTGGGCACTGACAATTCCG
TGGTGTTGTCGGGGAAATCATCGTCCTTTCCTTGGCTGCTCGCCTGTGTTGCCACCTGGATTCTGCGCGG
GACGTCCTTCTGCTACGTCCCTTCGGCCCTCAATCCAGCGGACCTTCCTTCCCGCGGCCTGCTGCCGGCT
CTGCGGCCTCTTCCGCGTCTTCGCCTTCGCCCTCAGACGAGTCGGATCTCCCTTTGGGCCGCCTCCCCGC
GTCGACTTTAAGACCAATGACTTACAAGGCAGCTGTAGATCTTAGCCACTTTTTAAAAGAAAAGGGGGGA
CTGGAAGGGCTAATTCACTCCCAACGAAGACAAGATCTGCTTTTTGCTTGTACTGGGTCTCTCTGGTTAG
ACCAGATCTGAGCCTGGGAGCTCTCTGGCTAACTAGGGAACCCACTGCTTAAGCCTCAATAAAGCTTGCC
TTGAGTGCTTCAAGTAGTGTGTGCCCGTCTGTTGTGTGACTCTGGTAACTAGAGATCCCTCAGACCCTTT
TAGTCAGTGTGGAAAATCTCTAGCAGTACGTATAGTAGTTCATGTCATCTTATTATTCAGTATTTATAAC
TTGCAAAGAAATGAATATCAGAGAGTGAGAGGAACTTGTTTATTGCAGCTTATAATGGTTACAAATAAAG
CAATAGCATCACAAATTTCACAAATAAAGCATTTTTTTCACTGCATTCTAGTTGTGGTTTGTCCAAACTC
ATCAATGTATCTTATCATGTCTGGCTCTAGCTATCCCGCCCCTAACTCCGCCCATCCCGCCCCTAACTCC
GCCCAGTTCCGCCCATTCTCCGCCCCATGGCTGACTAATTTTTTTTATTTATGCAGAGGCCGAGGCCGCC
TCGGCCTCTGAGCTATTCCAGAAGTAGTGAGGAGGCTTTTTTGGAGGCCTAGGGACGTACCCAATTCGCC
CTATAGTGAGTCGTATTACGCGCGCTCACTGGCCGTCGTTTTACAACGTCGTGACTGGGAAAACCCTGGC
GTTACCCAACTTAATCGCCTTGCAGCACATCCCCCTTTCGCCAGCTGGCGTAATAGCGAAGAGGCCCGCA
CCGATCGCCCTTCCCAACAGTTGCGCAGCCTGAATGGCGAATGGG
[124 nt withheld, positions 8306-8429]
C
[91 nt withheld, positions 8431-8521]
A
[49 nt withheld, positions 8523-8571]
CCTTTGACGTTGGAGTCCACGTTCTTT
[37 nt withheld, positions 8599-8635]
ACCCTATCTCGGTCTATTCTTTTGATTTATAAGGGATTTTGCCGATTTCGGCCTATTGGTTAAAAAATGA
GCTGATTTAACAAAAATTTAACGCGAATTTTAACAAAATATTAACGCTTACAATTTAGGTGGCACTTTTC
GGGGAAATGTGCGCGGAACCCCTATTTGTTTATTTTTCTAAATACATTCAAATATGTATCCGCTCATGAG
ACAATAACCCTGATAAATGCTTCAATAATATTGAAAAAGGAAGAGTATGAGTATTCAACATTTCCGTGTC
GCCCTTATTCCCTTTTTTGCGGCATTTTGCCTTCCTGTTTTTGCTCACCCAGAAACGCTGGTGAAAGTAA
AAGATGCTGAAGATCAGTTGGGTGCACGAGTGGGTTACATCGAACTGGATCTCAACAGCGGTAAGATCCT
TGAGAGTTTTCGCCCCGAAGAACGTTTTCCAATGATGAGCACTTTTAAAGTTCTGCTATGTGGCGCGGTA
TTATCCCGTATTGACGCCGGGCAAGAGCAACTCGGTCGCCGCATACACTATTCTCAGAATGACTTGGTTG
AGTACTCACCAGTCACAGAAAAGCATCTTACGGATGGCATGACAGTAAGAGAATTATGCAGTGCTGCCAT
AACCATGAGTGATAACACTGCGGCCAACTTACTTCTGACAACGATCGGAGGACCGAAGGAGCTAACCGCT
TTTTTGCACAACATGGGGGATCATGTAACTCGCCTTGATCGTTGGGAACCGGAGCTGAATGAAGCCATAC
CAAACGACGAGCGTGACACCACGATGCCTGTAGCAATGGCAACAACGTTGCGCAAACTATTAACTGGCGA
ACTACTTACTCTAGCTTCCCGGCAACAATTAATAGACTGGATGGAGGCGGATAAAGTTGCAGGACCACTT
CTGCGCTCGGCCCTTCCGGCTGGCTGGTTTATTGCTGATAAATCTGGAGCCGGTGAGCGTGGGTCTCGCG
GTATCATTGCAGCACTGGGGCCAGATGGTAAGCCCTCCCGTATCGTAGTTATCTACACGACGGGGAGTCA
GGCAACTATGGATGAACGAAATAGACAGATCGCTGAGATAGGTGCCTCACTGATTAAGCATTGGTAACTG
TCAGACCAAGTTTACTCATATATACTTTAGATTGATTTAAAACTTCATTTTTAATTTAAAAGGATCTAGG
TGAAGATCCTTTTTGATAATCTCATGACCAAAATCCCTTAACGTGAGTTTTCGTTCCACTGAGCGTCAGA
CCCCGTAGAAAAGATCAAAGGATCTTCTTGAGATCCTTTTTTTCTGCGCGTAATCTGCTGCTTGCAAACA
AAAAAACCACCGCTACCAGCGGTGGTTTGTTTGCCGGATCAAGAGCTACCAACTCTTTTTCCGAAGGTAA
CTGGCTTCAGCAGAGCGCAGATACCAAATACTGTTCTTCTAGTGTAGCCGTAGTTAGGCCACCACTTCAA
GAACTCTGTAGCACCGCCTACATACCTCGCTCTGCTAATCCTGTTACCAGTGGCTGCTGCCAGTGGCGAT
AAGTCGTGTCTTACCGGGTTGGACTCAAGACGATAGTTACCGGATAAGGCGCAGCGGTCGGGCTGAACGG
GGGGTTCGTGCACACAGCCCAGCTTGGAGCGAACGACCTACACCGAACTGAGATACCTACAGCGTGAGCT
ATGAGAAAGCGCCACGCTTCCCGAAGGGAGAAAGGCGGACAGGTATCCGGTAAGCGGCAGGGTCGGAACA
GGAGAGCGCACGAGGGAGCTTCCAGGGGGAAACGCCTGGTATCTTTATAGTCCTGTCGGGTTTCGCCACC
TCTGACTTGAGCGTCGATTTTTGTGATGCTCGTCAGGGGGGCGGAGCCTATGGAAAAACGCCAGCAACGC
GGCCTTTTTACGGTTCCTGGCCTTTTGCTGGCCTTTTGCTCACATGTTCTTTCCTGCGTTATCCCCTGAT
TCTGTGGATAACCGTATTACCGCCTTTGAGTGAGCTGATACCGCTCGCCGCAGCCGAACGACCGAGCGCA
GCGAGTCAGTGAGCGAGGAAGCGGAAGAGCGCCCAATACGCAAACCGCCTCTCCCCGCGCGTTGGCCGAT
TCATTAATGCAGCTGGCACGACAGGTTTCCCGACTGGAAAGCGGGCAGTGAGCGCAACGCAATTAATGTG
AGTTAGCTCACTCATTAGGCACCCCAGGCTTTACACTTTATGCTTCCGGCTCGTATGTTGTGTGGAATTG
TGAGCGGATAACAATTTCACACAGGAAACAGCTATGACCATGATTACGCCAAGCGCGCAATTAACCCTCA
CTAAAGGGAACAAAAGCTGGAGCTGCAAGC
