>Addgene plasmid #143737 | TFORF0908 | depositor partial sequence | sequence record 283338 | Insert
ACCGCCACCATGGGTCGCTCCAATTCTAGATCACATTCTTCAAGGTCAAAGTCTAGATCACAGTCTAGTT
CTCGATCAAGATCAAGATCTCATTCTAGAAAGAAGCGATACAGGTCTCGTTCCAGAACATATTCAAGGTC
TCGTAGTAGAGATCGTATGTATTCTAGAGATTATCGTCGCGATTACAGAAATAATAGAGGAATGAGACGA
CCTTATGGGTACAGAGGAAGGGGTAGAGGGTATTATCAAGGAGGAGGAGGTAGATATCATCGAGGTGGTT
ATAGACCTGTCTGGAATAGAAGGCACTCTAGGAGTCCTAGACGAGGTCGTTCACGTTCCAGGAGTCCAAA
AAGAAGATCCGTTTCTTCTCAAAGATCCAGAAGCAGATCTCGCCGGTCATATAGATCTTCTAGGTCTCCA
AGATCATCCTCTTCTCGTTCTTCATCCCCATATAGCAAATCTCCTGTTTCTAAAAGACGAGGGTCTCAGG
AAAAACAAACCAAAAAAGCTGAAGGGGAACCCCAAGAAGAGAGTCCGTTGAAAAGTAAATCACAGGAGGA
ACCGAAAGATACATTTGAACATGACCCATCTGAGTCTATCGATGAATTTAATAAGTCATCAGCCACATCC
GGTGATATTTGGCCTGGCCTTTCAGCTTATGATAATAGTCCTAGATCACCCCATAGTCCTTCACCTATTG
CTACACCACCTAGTCAGAGTTCATCTTGCTCTGATGCTCCCATGCTCAGTACAGTTCACTCTGCAAAAAA
TACTCCTTCTCAGCATTCACATTCCATTCAGCATAGTCCTGAAAGGTCTGGGTCTGGTTCTGTTGGAAAT
GGATCTAGTCGATACAGTCCTTCTCAGAATAGTCCAATTCATCACATCCCTTCACGAAGAAGTCCTGCAA
AGACAATCGCACCACAGAATGCTCCAAGAGATGAGTCTAGGGGCCGTTCCTCGTTTTATCCTGATGGTGG
AGATCAGGAAACTGCAAAGACTGGGAAGTTCTTAAAAAGGTTCACAGATGAAGAGTCTAGAGTATTCCTG
CTTGATAGGGGTAATACCAGGGATAAAGAGGCTTCAAAAGAGAAAGGATCAGAGAAAGGGAGGGCAGAGG
GAGAATGGGAAGATCAGGAAGCTCTAGATTACTTCAGTGATAAAGAGTCTGGAAAACAAAAGTTTAATGA
TTCAGAAGGGGATGACACAGAGGAGACAGAGGATTATAGACAGTTCAGGAAGTCAGTCCTCGCAGATCAG
GGTAAAAGTTTTGCTACTGCATCTCACCGGAATACTGAGGAGGAAGGACTCAAGTACAAGTCCAAAGTTT
CACTGAAAGGCAATAGAGAAAGTGATGGATTTAGAGAAGAAAAAAATTATAAACTTAAAGAGACTGGATA
TGTAGTGGAAAGGCCTAGCACTACAAAAGATAAGCACAAAGAAGAAGACAAAAATTCTGAAAGAATAACA
GTAAAGAAAGAAACTCAGTCACCTGAGCAGGTAAAGTCTGAAAAGCTCAAAGACCTCTTTGATTACAGTC
CCCCTCTACACAAGAATCTGGATGCACGAGAAAAGTCTACCTTCAGAGAGGAAAGCCCACTTAGGATCAA
AATGATAGCGAGTGATTCTCACCGTCCTGAAGTCAAACTCAAAATGGCACCTGTTCCTCTTGATGATTCT
AACAGACCTGCTTCCTTGACTAAAGACAGGCTGCTTGCTAGTACACTTGTCCATTCTGTCAAGAAGGAGC
AAGAATTCCGATCCATCTTTGACCACATTAAGTTGCCACAGGCCAGCAAAAGCACTTCAGAGTCATTTAT
TCAACACATTGTGTCCTTGGTTCATCATGTTAAAGAGCAATACTTCAAGTCAGCTGCAATGACCCTAAAC
GAGCGGTTCACTTCGTATCAGAAAGCCACTGAAGAACATAGTACTCGGCAAAAGAGCCCTGAAATACACA
GGAGAATTGACATCTCACCAAGTACCCTGAGGAAGCATACCCGTTTAGCAGGGGAAGAGAGAGTTTTTAA
AGAAGAAAATCAAAAGGGAGATAAAAAATTAAGGTGTGACTCTGCTGACCTTCGGCATGACATTGATCGC
CGTAGAAAAGAAAGAAGTAAAGAACGGGGAGATTCCAAGGGCTCCAGGGAATCCAGTGGATCAAGAAAGC
AGGAAAAAACTCCAAAAGATTACAAGGAATACAAATCTTACAAAGATGACAGTAAACATAAAAGAGAGCA
AGATCATTCTCGATCTTCATCCTCTTCAGCATCACCTTCTTCTCCCAGTTCTCGAGAAGAAAAGGAGAGT
AAGAAGGAAAGAGAAGAAGAATTTAAAACTCACCATGAAATGAAAGAATACTCAGGCTTTGCAGGAGTTA
GCCGACCACGAGGAACCTTTCATGACGACAGAGATGATGGTGTGGATTATTGGGCCAAAAGAGGAAGAGG
TCGTGGTACTTTTCAACGTGGCAGAGGGCGCTTTAACTTCAAAAAATCAGGTAGCAGTCCTAAATGGACT
CATGACAAATACCAAGGGGATGGGATTGTTGAAGATGAAGAAGAGACCATGGAAAATAATGAAGAAAAGA
AGGACAGACGCAAGGAAGAAAAGGAATAGTAATGAACTAGTCCGTAACTTGAAAGTATTTCGATTTCTTG
GCTTTATATATCTTGTGGAAAGGACGAATCATAGCGACAGGATCTGGTTAG
