>Addgene plasmid #143737 | TFORF0908 | depositor partial sequence | sequence record 283339 | Barcode
ATCATAGCGACAGGATCTGGTTAG
